>Addgene plasmid #43987 | pCoofy15 | depositor full sequence | sequence record 59489 | pCoofy15 sequence 7237 bps
TGGCGAATGGG
[124 nt withheld, positions 12-135]
C
[91 nt withheld, positions 137-227]
A
[49 nt withheld, positions 229-277]
CCTTTGACGTTGGAGTCCACGTTCTTT
[37 nt withheld, positions 305-341]
ACCCTATCTCGGTCTATTCTTTTGATTTATAAGGGATTTTGCCGATTTCGGCCTATTGGTTAAAAAATGA
GCTGATTTAACAAAAATTTAACGCGAATTTTAACAAAATATTAACGTTTACAATTTCAGGTGGCACTTTT
CGGGGAAATGTGCGCGGAACCCCTATTTGTTTATTTTTCTAAATACATTCAAATATGTATCCGCTCATGA
ATTAATTCTTAGAAAAACTCATCGAGCATCAAATGAAACTGCAATTTATTCATATCAGGATTATCAATAC
CATATTTTTGAAAAAGCCGTTTCTGTAATGAAGGAGAAAACTCACCGAGGCAGTTCCATAGGATGGCAAG
ATCCTGGTATCGGTCTGCGATTCCGACTCGTCCAACATCAATACAACCTATTAATTTCCCCTCGTCAAAA
ATAAGGTTATCAAGTGAGAAATCACCATGAGTGACGACTGAATCCGGTGAGAATGGCAAAAGTTTATGCA
TTTCTTTCCAGACTTGTTCAACAGGCCAGCCATTACGCTCGTCATCAAAATCACTCGCATCAACCAAACC
GTTATTCATTCGTGATTGCGCCTGAGCGAGACGAAATACGCGATCGCTGTTAAAAGGACAATTACAAACA
GGAATCGAATGCAACCGGCGCAGGAACACTGCCAGCGCATCAACAATATTTTCACCTGAATCAGGATATT
CTTCTAATACCTGGAATGCTGTTTTCCCGGGGATCGCAGTGGTGAGTAACCATGCATCATCAGGAGTACG
GATAAAATGCTTGATGGTCGGAAGAGGCATAAATTCCGTCAGCCAGTTTAGTCTGACCATCTCATCTGTA
ACATCATTGGCAACGCTACCTTTGCCATGTTTCAGAAACAACTCTGGCGCATCGGGCTTCCCATACAATC
GATAGATTGTCGCACCTGATTGCCCGACATTATCGCGAGCCCATTTATACCCATATAAATCAGCATCCAT
GTTGGAATTTAATCGCGGCCTAGAGCAAGACGTTTCCCGTTGAATATGGCTCATAACACCCCTTGTATTA
CTGTTTATGTAAGCAGACAGTTTTATTGTTCATGACCAAAATCCCTTAACGTGAGTTTTCGTTCCACTGA
GCGTCAGACCCCGTAGAAAAGATCAAAGGATCTTCTTGAGATCCTTTTTTTCTGCGCGTAATCTGCTGCT
TGCAAACAAAAAAACCACCGCTACCAGCGGTGGTTTGTTTGCCGGATCAAGAGCTACCAACTCTTTTTCC
GAAGGTAACTGGCTTCAGCAGAGCGCAGATACCAAATACTGTCCTTCTAGTGTAGCCGTAGTTAGGCCAC
CACTTCAAGAACTCTGTAGCACCGCCTACATACCTCGCTCTGCTAATCCTGTTACCAGTGGCTGCTGCCA
GTGGCGATAAGTCGTGTCTTACCGGGTTGGACTCAAGACGATAGTTACCGGATAAGGCGCAGCGGTCGGG
CTGAACGGGGGGTTCGTGCACACAGCCCAGCTTGGAGCGAACGACCTACACCGAACTGAGATACCTACAG
CGTGAGCTATGAGAAAGCGCCACGCTTCCCGAAGGGAGAAAGGCGGACAGGTATCCGGTAAGCGGCAGGG
TCGGAACAGGAGAGCGCACGAGGGAGCTTCCAGGGGGAAACGCCTGGTATCTTTATAGTCCTGTCGGGTT
TCGCCACCTCTGACTTGAGCGTCGATTTTTGTGATGCTCGTCAGGGGGGCGGAGCCTATGGAAAAACGCC
AGCAACGCGGCCTTTTTACGGTTCCTGGCCTTTTGCTGGCCTTTTGCTCACATGTTCTTTCCTGCGTTAT
CCCCTGATTCTGTGGATAACCGTATTACCGCCTTTGAGTGAGCTGATACCGCTCGCCGCAGCCGAACGAC
CGAGCGCAGCGAGTCAGTGAGCGAGGAAGCGGAAGAGCGCCTGATGCGGTATTTTCTCCTTACGCATCTG
TGCGGTATTTCACACCGCATATATGGTGCACTCTCAGTACAATCTGCTCTGATGCCGCATAGTTAAGCCA
GTATACACTCCGCTATCGCTACGTGACTGGGTCATGGCTGCGCCCCGACACCCGCCAACACCCGCTGACG
CGCCCTGACGGGCTTGTCTGCTCCCGGCATCCGCTTACAGACAAGCTGTGACCGTCTCCGGGAGCTGCAT
GTGTCAGAGGTTTTCACCGTCATCACCGAAACGCGCGAGGCAGCTGCGGTAAAGCTCATCAGCGTGGTCG
TGAAGCGATTCACAGATGTCTGCCTGTTCATCCGCGTCCAGCTCGTTGAGTTTCTCCAGAAGCGTTAATG
TCTGGCTTCTGATAAAGCGGGCCATGTTAAGGGCGGTTTTTTCCTGTTTGGTCACTGATGCCTCCGTGTA
AGGGGGATTTCTGTTCATGGGGGTAATGATACCGATGAAACGAGAGAGGATGCTCACGATACGGGTTACT
GATGATGAACATGCCCGGTTACTGGAACGTTGTGAGGGTAAACAACTGGCGGTATGGATGCGGCGGGACC
AGAGAAAAATCACTCAGGGTCAATGCCAGCGCTTCGTTAATACAGATGTAGGTGTTCCACAGGGTAGCCA
GCAGCATCCTGCGATGCAGATCCGGAACATAATGGTGCAGGGCGCTGACTTCCGCGTTTCCAGACTTTAC
GAAACACGGAAACCGAAGACCATTCATGTTGTTGCTCAGGTCGCAGACGTTTTGCAGCAGCAGTCGCTTC
ACGTTCGCTCGCGTATCGGTGATTCATTCTGCTAACCAGTAAGGCAACCCCGCCAGCCTAGCCGGGTCCT
CAACGACAGGAGCACGATCATGCGCACCCGTGGGGCCGCCATGCCGGCGATAATGGCCTGCTTCTCGCCG
AAACGTTTGGTGGCGGGACCAGTGACGAAGGCTTGAGCGAGGGCGTGCAAGATTCCGAATACCGCAAGCG
ACAGGCCGATCATCGTCGCGCTCCAGCGAAAGCGGTCCTCGCCGAAAATGACCCAGAGCGCTGCCGGCAC
CTGTCCTACGAGTTGCATGATAAAGAAGACAGTCATAAGTGCGGCGACGATAGTCATGCCCCGCGCCCAC
CGGAAGGAGCTGACTGGGTTGAAGGCTCTCAAGGGCATCGGTCGAGATCCCGGTGCCTAATGAGTGAGCT
AACTTACATTAATTGCGTTGCGCTCACTGCCCGCTTTCCAGTCGGGAAACCTGTCGTGCCAGCTGCATTA
ATGAATCGGCCAACGCGCGGGGAGAGGCGGTTTGCGTATTGGGCGCCAGGGTGGTTTTTCTTTTCACCAG
TGAGACGGGCAACAGCTGATTGCCCTTCACCGCCTGGCCCTGAGAGAGTTGCAGCAAGCGGTCCACGCTG
GTTTGCCCCAGCAGGCGAAAATCCTGTTTGATGGTGGTTAACGGCGGGATATAACATGAGCTGTCTTCGG
TATCGTCGTATCCCACTACCGAGATATCCGCACCAACGCGCAGCCCGGACTCGGTAATGGCGCGCATTGC
GCCCAGCGCCATCTGATCGTTGGCAACCAGCATCGCAGTGGGAACGATGCCCTCATTCAGCATTTGCATG
GTTTGTTGAAAACCGGACATGGCACTCCAGTCGCCTTCCCGTTCCGCTATCGGCTGAATTTGATTGCGAG
TGAGATATTTATGCCAGCCAGCCAGACGCAGACGCGCCGAGACAGAACTTAATGGGCCCGCTAACAGCGC
GATTTGCTGGTGACCCAATGCGACCAGATGCTCCACGCCCAGTCGCGTACCGTCTTCATGGGAGAAAATA
ATACTGTTGATGGGTGTCTGGTCAGAGACATCAAGAAATAACGCCGGAACATTAGTGCAGGCAGCTTCCA
CAGCAATGGCATCCTGGTCATCCAGCGGATAGTTAATGATCAGCCCACTGACGCGTTGCGCGAGAAGATT
GTGCACCGCCGCTTTACAGGCTTCGACGCCGCTTCGTTCTACCATCGACACCACCACGCTGGCACCCAGT
TGATCGGCGCGAGATTTAATCGCCGCGACAATTTGCGACGGCGCGTGCAGGGCCAGACTGGAGGTGGCAA
CGCCAATCAGCAACGACTGTTTGCCCGCCAGTTGTTGTGCCACGCGGTTGGGAATGTAATTCAGCTCCGC
CATCGCCGCTTCCACTTTTTCCCGCGTTTTCGCAGAAACGTGGCTGGCCTGGTTCACCACGCGGGAAACG
GTCTGATAAGAGACACCGGCATACTCTGCGACATCGTATAACGTTACTGGTTTCACATTCACCACCCTGA
ATTGACTCTCTTCCGGGCGCTATCATGCCATACCGCGAAAGGTTTTGCGCCATTCGATGGTGTCCGGGAT
CTCGACGCTCTCCCTTATGCGACTCCTGCATTAGGAAGCAGCCCAGTAGTAGGTTGAGGCCGTTGAGCAC
CGCCGCCGCAAGGAATGGTGCATGCAAGGAGATGGCGCCCAACAGTCCCCCGGCCACGGGGCCTGCCACC
ATACCCACGCCGAAACAAGCGCTCATGAGCCCGAAGTGGCGAGCCCGATCTTCCCCATCGGTGATGTCGG
CGATATAGGCGCCAGCAACCGCACCTGTGGCGCCGGTGATGCCGGCCACGATGCGTCCGGCGTAGAGGAT
CGAGATCTCGATCCCGCGAAATTAATACGACTCACTATAGGGGAATTGTGAGCGGATAACAATTCCCCTC
TAGAAATAATTTTGTTTAACTTTAAGAAGGAGATATACCATGAAAAACACTAGTAGCAATTCCATGAAAG
AAATTTTGGCTGTAGTTGAAGCCGTATCCAATGAAAAGGCGCTACCTCGCGAGAAGATTTTCGAAGCATT
GGAAAGCGCGCTGGCGACAGCAACAAAGAAAAAATATGAACAAGAGATCGACGTCCGCGTACAGATCGAT
CGCAAAAGCGGTGATTTTGACACTTTCCGTCGCTGGTTAGTTGTTGATGAAGTCACCCAGCCGACCAAGG
AAATCACCCTTGAAGCCGCACGTTATGAAGATGAAAGCCTGAACCTGGGCGATTACGTTGAAGATCAGAT
TGAGTCTGTTACCTTTGACCGTATCACTACCCAGACGGCAAAACAGGTTATCGTGCAGAAAGTGCGTGAA
GCCGAACGTGCGATGGTGGTTGATCAGTTCCGTGAACACGAAGGTGAAATCATCACCGGCGTGGTGAAAA
AAGTAAACCGCGACAACATCTCTCTGGATCTGGGCAACAACGCTGAAGCCGTGATCCTGCGCGAAGATAT
GCTGCCGCGTGAAAACTTCTGCCCTGGCGACCGCGTTCGTGGCGTGCTCTATTCCGTTCGCCCGGAAGCG
CGTGGCGCGCAACTGTTCGTCACTCGTTCCAAGCCGGAAATGCTGATCGAACTGTTCCGTATTGAAGTGC
CAGAAATCGGCGAAGAAGTGATTGAAATTAAAGCAGCGGCTCGCGATCCGGGTTCTCGTGCGAAAATCGC
GGTGAAAACCAACGATAAACGTATCGATCCGGTAGGTGCTTGCGTAGGTATGCGTGGCGCGCGTGTTCAG
GCGGTGTCTACTGAACTGGGTGGCGAGCGTATCGATATCGTCCTGTGGGATGATAACCCGGCGCAGTTCG
TGATTAACGCAATGGCACCGGCAGACGTTGCTTCTATCGTGGTGGATGAAGATAAACACACTATGGACAT
CGCCGTTGAAGCCGGTAATCTGGCGCAGGCGATTGGCCGTAACGGTCAGAACGTGCGTCTGGCTTCGCAA
CTGAGCGGTTGGGAACTCAACGTGATGACCGTTGACGACCTGCAAGCTAAGCATCAGGCGGAAGCGCACG
CAGCGATCGACACCTTCACCAAATATCTCGACATCGACGAAGACTTCGCGACTGTTCTGGTAGAAGAAGG
CTTCTCGACGCTGGAAGAATTGGCCTATGTGCCGATGAAAGAGCTGTTGGAAATCGAAGGCCTTGATGAG
CCGACCGTTGAAGCACTGCGCGAGCGTGCTAAAAATGCACTGGCCACCATTGCACAGGCCCAGGAAGAAA
GCCTCGGTGATAACAAACCGGCTGACGATCTGCTGAACCTTGAAGGGGTAGATCGTGATTTGGCATTCAA
ACTGGCCGCCCGTGGCGTTTGTACGCTGGAAGATCTCGCCGAACAGGGCATTGATGATCTGGCTGATATC
GAAGGGTTGACCGACGAAAAAGCCGGAGCACTGATTATGGCTGCCCGTAATATTTGCTGGTTCGGTGACG
AAGGCGACCATCCTCCAAAATCGGATCCGCGGCTGGAAGTTCTGTTCCAGGGGCCCATGGACTAATGAGG
TACCGGATCCGAATTCGAGCTCCGTCGACAAGCTTGATATCGAATTCCTGCAGCCCAAACTGCAGTTGAC
AACATAAAAACTTTGTGTTATACTTGTAACGTAAGGAGGTAATGATTCAGTTTAAGGTTTACACCTATAA
AAGAGAGAGCCGTTATCGTCTGTTTGTGGATGTACAGAGTGATATTATTGACACGCCCGGGCGACGGATG
GTGATCCCCCTGGCCAGTGCACGTCTGCTGTCAGATAAAGTCTCCCGTGAACTTTACCCGGTGGTGCATA
TCGGGGATGAAAGCTGGCGCATGATGACCACCGATATGGCCAGTGTGCCGGTCTCCGTTATCGGGGAAGA
AGTGGCTGATCTCAGCCACCGCGAAAATGACATCAAAAACGCCATTAACCTGATGTTCTGGGGAATATAA
GCTTGCGGCCGCACTCGAGCACCACCACCACCACCACTGAGATCCGGCTGCTAACAAAGCCCGAAAGGAA
GCTGAGTTGGCTGCTGCCACCGCTGAGCAATAACTAGCATAACCCCTTGGGGCCTCTAAACGGGTCTTGA
GGGGTTTTTTGCTGAAAGGAGGAACTATATCCGGAT
Features (pLannotate 1.2.2; 21 found; start..end, strand, type, name):
     12..467     +  rep_origin     f1 ori (sequence partly withheld): f1 bacteriophage origin of replication; arrow indicates direction of (+) strand synthesis
    494..551     +  promoter       AmpR promoter (fragment): bla
    560..1375    -  CDS            KanR: aminoglycoside phosphotransferase; aph(3')-Ia; confers resistance to kanamycin in bacteria or G418 (Geneticin®) in eukaryotes
   1497..2085    +  rep_origin     ori: high-copy-number ColE1/pMB1/pBR322/pUC origin of replication
   2271..2413    -  misc_feature   bom: basis of mobility region from pBR322
   2515..2706    -  CDS            rop: Rop protein, which maintains plasmids at low copy number; rop
   2723..3103    +  CDS            YPB1_ECOLX: Protein predicted: Swiss-Prot protein existence level 4. From Escherichia coli.
   3175..3466    -  CDS            TcR (fragment): tetracycline efflux protein; tet; confers resistance to tetracycline
   3481..3502    -  protein_bind   CAP binding site: CAP binding activates transcription in the presence of cAMP. E. coli catabolite activator protein
   3515..4597    -  CDS            lacI: lac repressor; lacI; The lac repressor binds to the lac operator to inhibit transcription in E. coli. This inhibition can be relieved by adding lactose or isopropyl-β-D-thiogalactopyranoside (IPTG).
   4598..4675    -  promoter       lacI promoter: lacI
   4683..4962    -  CDS            TcR (fragment): tetracycline efflux protein; tet; confers resistance to tetracycline
   4984..5002    +  promoter       T7 promoter: promoter for bacteriophage T7 RNA polymerase
   5003..5027    +  protein_bind   lac operator: The lac repressor binds to the lac operator to inhibit transcription in E. coli. This inhibition can be relieved by adding lactose or isopropyl-β-D-thiogalactopyranoside (IPTG). lac repressor encoded by lacI
   5042..5064    +  RBS            RBS: efficient ribosome binding site from bacteriophage T7 gene 10 (Olins and Rangwala, 1989)
   5098..6574    +  CDS            NusA (fragment): transcription elongation protein (N utilization substance protein A); nusA; highly soluble in E. coli
   6666..6697    -  misc_feature   MCS (fragment): pBluescript multiple cloning site
   6759..7061    +  CDS            ccdB: CcdB, a bacterial toxin that poisons DNA gyrase; ccdB; Plasmids containing the ccdB gene cannot be propagated in standard E. coli strains.
   7081..7098    +  CDS            9xHis (fragment): 9xHis affinity tag
   7108..7157    +  CDS            SET1 (fragment): solubility-enhancement tag derived from T7 phage gene 10B
   7165..7212    +  terminator     T7 terminator: transcription terminator for bacteriophage T7 RNA polymerase
