[The description below was written by a language model from this plasmid's Addgene catalogue record and pLannotate feature annotations shown in this document.]
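Description:
pCoofy15 is an empty bacterial expression backbone of 7,237 bp, derived from the pET/pETM14 vector family and designed as a recipient for ligation-independent parallel cloning of open reading frames as N-terminal NusA fusions. It carries a ColE1/pBR322-type origin together with the rop gene and the bom region, consistent with its listing as a low-copy plasmid, plus an f1 phage origin. Selection is by kanamycin through the aph(3')-Ia aminoglycoside phosphotransferase gene. Short tetracycline-resistance gene fragments detected in the sequence are non-functional remnants of the pBR322 lineage.

The expression cassette follows the standard pET layout: a T7 promoter with an adjacent lac operator, the T7 gene 10 ribosome binding site, and a T7 terminator, with a plasmid-borne lacI gene supplying repressor so that transcription is IPTG-inducible in hosts that provide T7 RNA polymerase. Downstream of the RBS lies the NusA coding sequence, a highly soluble E. coli protein used to improve the solubility of its fusion partners. After NusA comes a ccdB cassette, the modification made to the parental backbone. CcdB poisons DNA gyrase and kills ordinary E. coli, so the unmodified vector must be kept in a tolerant strain (DB3.1 is recorded). Replacing ccdB with a gene of interest removes the toxin, so only recombinant plasmids give colonies in standard strains, which provides background-free negative selection. The annotation also detects a short His-tag fragment and a small gene 10-derived fragment between ccdB and the terminator. The record lists only NusA as a tag and does not say whether these downstream elements are in frame with, or retained after, an inserted gene.
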