Addgene plasmid #43987: pCoofy15
Purpose: (Empty Backbone)
Depositing lab: Sabine Suppmann. Depositing organization: Max Planck Institute of Biochemistry. Publication: A new method to customize protein expression vectors for fast, efficient and background free parallel cloning. Scholz J, Besir H, Strasser C, Suppmann S. BMC Biotechnol. 2013 Feb 14;13(1):12. 10.1186/1472-6750-13-12 PubMed 23410102.
Backbone
  Vector backbone: pET, pETM14
  Backbone manufacturer: Novagen, EMBL
  Backbone size (bp): 7237
  Modifications to backbone: Insertion of Llp-ccdB
  Vector type: Bacterial Expression
  Promoter: T7
  Tag / fusion protein: NusA (N terminal on backbone)
Growth in bacteria
  Bacterial resistance: Kanamycin, 50 μg/mL
  Growth temperature: 37°C
  Growth strain: DB3.1
  Growth instructions: ccdB Survival cells are NOT suitable for the unmodified plasmid containing the ccdB gene. The plasmid is provided in the recommended DB3.1 strain.
  Copy number: Low Copy
Gene/Insert
  Cloning method: Ligation Independent Cloning
  Sequencing primers: 5′ 5' CGTTTGTACGCTGGAAGATCTCG 3'; 3′ 5' GCTAGTTATTGCTCAGCGG 3'
Resource information
  A portion of this plasmid was derived from a plasmid made by: EMBL
Terms and licenses: Academic/Nonprofit Terms; Industry Terms: Not Available to Industry
Depositor comments: Test each preparation of the plasmid by transforming it into non-resistant cells (ex. DH5a) to ensure negative selection by ccdB kills all the transformed cells as expected.
How to cite: pCoofy15 was a gift from Sabine Suppmann (Addgene plasmid # 43987 ; http://n2t.net/addgene:43987 ; RRID:Addgene_43987)
