>Addgene plasmid #43987 | pCoofy15 | addgene partial sequence | sequence record 62755 | pBRrevBam 5'-GGTGATGTCGGCGATATAGG-3'
GCCGGCCACGATGCGTCCGGCGTAGAGGATCGAGATCTCGATCCCGCGAAATTAATACGACTCACTATAG
GGGAATTGTGAGCGGATAACAATTCCCCTCTAGAAATAATTTTGTTTAACTTTAAGAAGGAGATATACCA
TGAAAAACACTAGTAGCAATTCCATGAAAGAAATTTTGGCTGTAGTTGAAGCCGTATCCAATGAAAAGGC
GCTACCTCGCGAGAAGATTTTCGAAGCATTGGAAAGCGCGCTGGCGACAGCAACAAAGAAAAAATATGAA
CAAGAGATCGACGTCCGCGTACAGATCGATCGCAAAAGCGGTGATTTTGACACTTTCCGTCGCTGGTTAG
TTGTTGATGAAGTCACCCAGCCGACCAAGGAAATCACCCTTGAAGCCGCACGTTATGAAGATGAAAGCCT
GAACCTGGGCGATTACGTTGAAGATCAGATTGAGTCTGTTACCTTTGACCGTATCACTACCCAGACGGCA
AAACAGGTTATCGTGCAGAAAGTGCGTGAAGCCGAACGTGCGATGGTGGTTGATCAGTTCCGTGAACACG
AAGGTGAAATCATCACCGGCGTGGTGAAAAAAGTAAACCGCGACAACATCTCTCTGGATCTGGGCAACAA
CGCTGAAGCCGTGATCCTGCGCGAAGATATGCTGCCGCGTGAAAACTTCTGCCCTGGCGACCGCGTTCGT
GGCGTGCTCTATTCCGTTCGCCCGGAAGCGCGTGGCGCGCAACTGTTCGTCACTCGTTCCAAGCCGGAAA
TGCTGATCGAACTGTTCCGTATTGAAGTGCCAGAAATCGGCGAAGAAGTGATTGAAATTAAAGCAGCGGC
TCGCGATCCGGGTTCTCGTGCGAAAATCGCGGTGAAAACCAACGATAAACGTATCGATCCGGTAGGTGCT
TGCGTA
